Addgene plasmid #25500: RXRG
Purpose: Bacterial expression for structure determination; may not be full ORF
Depositing lab: Cheryl Arrowsmith. Depositing organization: University of Toronto.
Backbone
  Vector backbone: pET28a-LIC
  Backbone manufacturer: SGC
  Backbone size w/o insert (bp): 7328
  Vector type: Bacterial Expression
Growth in bacteria
  Bacterial resistance: Kanamycin, 50 μg/mL
  Growth temperature: 37°C
  Growth strain: DH5alpha
  Copy number: Low Copy
Gene/Insert
  Gene/Insert name: RXRG (alt names: PDB: 2GL8; NR2B3, RXRC)
  Species: H. sapiens (human)
  Insert size (bp): 711
  GenBank ID: NM_006917
  Entrez Gene: RXRG (a.k.a. NR2B3, RXR-gamma, RXRC, RXRgamma)
  Tag / fusion protein: His (N terminal on insert)
  Cloning method: Restriction Enzyme
  Sequencing primers: 5′ T7; 3′ T7-term
Terms and licenses: Academic/Nonprofit Terms; Industry Terms: Not Available to Industry
Depositor comments: PDB: 2GL8 http://www.thesgc.org/structures/2GL8/
How to cite: RXRG was a gift from Cheryl Arrowsmith (Addgene plasmid # 25500 ; http://n2t.net/addgene:25500 ; RRID:Addgene_25500)
