[The description below was written by a language model from this plasmid's Addgene catalogue record.]
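Description:
RXRG is a bacterial expression plasmid built on the pET28a-LIC backbone, a ligation-independent-cloning derivative of pET28a from a structural genomics consortium. It carries a 711 bp fragment of the human RXRG gene, which encodes retinoid X receptor gamma (also known as NR2B3 or RXRC), a nuclear hormone receptor. The insert is far shorter than a complete coding sequence, and the record itself cautions that it may not represent the full ORF. This fits a construct trimmed to a domain suitable for crystallisation, although the record does not say which portion of the protein is encoded. The plasmid is maintained under kanamycin selection and is listed as low copy. The backbone is recorded as 7328 bp without the insert.

The fragment is fused to an N-terminal His tag, which allows the recombinant protein to be purified by immobilised metal affinity chromatography. The promoter is not named explicitly, but the listed sequencing primers (T7 forward and T7 terminator reverse) match the standard pET arrangement. In that arrangement the insert sits between a T7 promoter and a T7 terminator and is expressed in hosts that supply T7 RNA polymerase. No feature table is provided, so other elements, such as a protease cleavage site between the tag and the insert, cannot be confirmed.

The stated purpose is protein production in bacteria for structure determination. The depositor's comments link the construct to a deposited Protein Data Bank structure, so it is useful for anyone wishing to reproduce or extend that structural and biochemical work on RXR-gamma.
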