>Addgene plasmid #25500 | RXRG | depositor partial sequence | sequence record 11904 | Author sequence
GCTACCAGTGGTCATGAAGACATGCCTGTGGAGAGGATTCTAGAAGCTGAACTTGCTGTTGAACCAAAGA
CAGAATCCTATGGTGACATGAATATGGAGAACTCGACAAATGACCCTGTTACCAACATATGTCATGCTGC
TGACAAGCAGCTTTTCACCCTCGTTGAATGGGCCAAGCGTATTCCCCACTTCTCTGACCTCACCTTGGAG
GACCAGGTCATTTTGCTTCGGGCAGGGTGGAATGAATTGCTGATTGCCTCTTTCTCCCACCGCTCAGTTT
CCGTGCAGGATGGCATCCTTCTGGCCACGGGTTTACATGTCCACCGGAGCAGTGCCCACAGTGCTGGGGT
CGGCTCCATCTTTGACAGAGTCCTAACTGAGCTGGTTTCCAAAATGAAAGACATGCAGATGGACAAGTCG
GAACTGGGATGCCTGCGAGCCATTGTACTCTTTAACCCAGATGCCAAGGGCCTGTCCAACCCCTCTGAGG
TGGAGACTCTGCGAGAGAAGGTTTATGCCACCCTTGAGGCCTACACCAAGCAGAAGTATCCGGAACAGCC
AGGCAGGTTTGCCAAGCTGCTGCTGCGCCTCCCAGCTCTGCGTTCCATTGGCTTGAAATGCCTGGAGCAC
CTCTTCTTCTTCAAGCTCATCGGGGACACCCCCATTGACACCTTCCTCATGGAGATGTTGGAGACCCCGC
TGCAGATCACC
