>Addgene plasmid #25500 | RXRG | addgene partial sequence | sequence record 31481 | 25500 with T7
TCCCTCTGAAATATTTTGTTTACTTTAAGAAGGAGATATACCATGGGCAGCAGCCATCATCATCATCATC
ACAGCAGCGGCCTGGTGCCGCGCGGCAGCCATAATGCTACCAGTGGTCATGAAGACATGCCTGTGGAGAG
GATTCTAGAAGCTGAACTTGCTGTTGAACCAAAGACAGAATCCTATGGTGACATGAATATGGAGAACTCG
ACAAATGACCCTGTTACCAACATATGTCATGCTGCTGACAAGCAGCTTTTCACCCTCGTTGAATGGGCCA
AGCGTATTCCCCACTTCTCTGACCTCACCTTGGAGGACCAGGTCATTTTGCTTCGGGCAGGGTGGAATGA
ATTGCTGATTGCCTCTTTCTCCCACCGCTCAGTTTCCGTGCAGGATGGCATCCTTCTGGCCACGGGTTTA
CATGTCCACCGGAGCAGTGCCCACAGTGCTGGGGTCGGCTCCATCTTTGACAGAGTCCTAACTGAGCTGG
TTTCCAAAATGAAAGACATGCAGATGGACAAGTCGGAACTGGGATGCCTGCGAGCCATTGTACTCTTTAA
CCCAGATGCCAAGGGCCTGTCCAACCCCTCTGAGGTGGAGACTCTGCGAGAGAAGGTTTATGCCACCCTT
GAGGCCTACACCAAGCAGAAGTATCCGGAACAGCCAGGCAGGTTTGCCAAGCTGCTGCTGCGCCTCCCAG
CTCTGCGTTCCATTGGCTTGAAATGCCTGGAGCACCTCTTCTTCTTCAAGCTCATCGGGGACACCCCCAT
TGACACCTTCCTCATGGAGATGTTGGAGACCCCGCTGCAGATCACCTAAGGATCCGAATTCGAGCTCCGT
CGACAAGCTTGCGGCCGCACTCGAGCACCACCACCACCACCACTGAGATCCGGCTGCTAACAAAGCCCGA
AAGGAAGCTGA
